>Addgene plasmid #43795 | pDusk | depositor full sequence | sequence record 59070 | pDusk sequence 6220 bps
ATCCGGATATAGTTCCTCCTTTCAGCAAAAAACCCCTCAAGACCCGTTTAGAGGCCCCAAGGGGTTATGC
TAGTTATTGCTCAGCGGTGGCAGCAGCCAACTCAGCTTCCTTTCGGGCTTTGTTAGCAGCCGGATCTCAG
TGGTGGTGGTGGTGGTGCTCGAGTGCGGCCGCAAGCTTGTCGACGGAGCTCGAATTCGGATCCGACCCAT
TTGCTGTCCACCAGTCATGCTAGCCATATGGCTGCCGCGCGGCACCAGGCCGCTGCTGTGATGATGATGA
TGATGGCTGCTGCCCATGGTATATCTCCTTCTTAAAGTTAAACAAAATTATTTCTAGACTCCGTTGTGAT
GACGCATTGGTACGCGGTATCGGGAGGTTCGAAAATTTCGAGCGATATCTTAAGGGGGGTGCCTTACGTA
GAACCCCGTAGGTCATGCCCGAGGCCGGTCCTGGATGGCGCGGCGGATACGCTTGAGCAGGTTTTCGTCG
AGAAGCGGCTTCAAAACCACGTCTTTTACGCCGGCCTCGGCGGCCCGGGTCGAGATGTTTTCGTCCGGAT
AGCCGGTGATCAGGATCACGGGCGTAGATCTCGATCCTCTACGCCGGACGCATCGTGGCCGGCATCACCG
GCGCCACAGGTGCGGTTGCTGGCGCCTATATCGCCGACATCACCGATGGGGAAGATCGGGCTCGCCACTT
CGGGCTCATGAGCGCTTGTTTCGGCGTGGGTATGGTGGCAGGCCCCGTGGCCGGGGGACTGTTGGGCGCC
ATCTCCTTGCATGCACCATTCCTTGCGGCGGCGGTGCTCAACGGCCTCAACCTACTACTGGGCTGCTTCC
TAATGCAGGAGTCGCATAAGGGAGAGCGTCGAGATCCCGGACACCATCGAATGGTGCAAAACCTTTCGCG
GTATGGCATGATAGCGCCCGGAAGAGAGTCAATTGAGGGTGGTGAATGTGGCTAGTTTTCAATCATTTGG
GATACCAGGACAGCTGGAAGTCATCAAAAAAGCACTTGATCACGTGCGAGTCGGTGTGGTAATTACAGAT
CCCGCACTTGAAGATAATCCTATTGTCTACGTAAATCAAGGCTTTGTTCAAATGACCGGCTACGAGACCG
AGGAAATTTTAGGAAAGAACTGTCGCTTCTTACAGGGGAAACACACAGATCCTGCAGAAGTGGACAACAT
CAGAACCGCTTTACAAAATAAAGAACCGGTCACCGTTCAGATCCAAAACTACAAAAAAGACGGAACGATG
TTCTGGAATGAATTAAATATTGATCCAATGGAAATAGAGGATAAAACGTATTTTGTCGGTATTCAGAATG
ATATCACCGAGCACCAGCAGACCCAGGCGCGCCTCCAGGAACTGCAATCCGAGCTCGTCCACGTCTCCAG
GCTGAGCGCCATGGGCGAAATGGCGTCCGCGCTCGCGCACGAGCTCAACCAGCCGCTGGCGGCGATCAGC
AACTACATGAAGGGCTCGCGGCGGCTGCTTGCCGGCAGCAGTGATCCGAACACACCGAAGGTCGAAAGCG
CCCTGGACCGCGCCGCCGAGCAGGCGCTGCGCGCCGGCCAGATCATCCGGCGCCTGCGCGACTTCGTTGC
CCGCGGCGAATCGGAGAAGCGGGTCGAGAGTCTCTCCAAGCTGATCGAGGAGGCCGGCGCGCTCGGGCTT
GCCGGCGCGCGCGAGCAGAACGTGCAGCTCCGCTTCAGTCTCGATCCGGGCGCCGATCTCGTTCTCGCCG
ACCGGGTGCAGATCCAGCAGGTCCTGGTCAACCTGTTCCGCAACGCGCTGGAAGCGATGGCTCAGTCGCA
GCGACGCGAGCTCGTCGTCACCAACACCCCCGCCGCCGACGACATGATCGAGGTCGAAGTGTCCGACACC
GGCAGCGGTTTCCAGGACGACGTCATTCCGAACCTGTTTCAGACTTTCTTCACCACCAAGGACACCGGCA
TGGGCGTGGGACTGTCCATCAGCCGCTCGATCATCGAAGCTCACGGCGGGCGCATGTGGGCCGAGAGCAA
CGCATCGGGCGGGGCGACCTTCCGCTTCACCCTCCCGGCAGCCGACGAGATGATAGGAGGTCTAGCATGA
CGACCAAGGGACATATCTACGTCATCGACGACGACGCGGCGATGCGGGATTCGCTGAATTTCCTGCTGGA
TTCTGCCGGCTTCGGCGTCACGCTGTTTGACGACGCGCAAGCCTTTCTCGACGCCCTGCCGGGTCTCTCC
TTCGGCTGCGTCGTCTCCGACGTGCGCATGCCGGGCCTTGACGGCATCGAGCTGTTGAAGCGGATGAAGG
CGCAGCAAAGCCCCTTTCCGATCCTCATCATGACCGGTCACGGCGACGTGCCGCTCGCGGTCGAGGCGAT
GAAGTTAGGGGCGGTGGACTTTCTGGAAAAGCCTTTCGAGGACGACCGCCTCACCGCCATGATCGAATCG
GCGATCCGCCAGGCCGAGCCGGCCGCCAAGAGCGAGGCCGTCGCGCAGGATATCGCCGCCCGCGTCGCCT
CGTTGAGCCCCAGGGAGCGCCAGGTCATGGAAGGGCTGATCGCCGGCCTTTCCAACAAGCTGATCGCCCG
CGAGTACGACATCAGCCCGCGCACCATCGAGGTGTATCGGGCCAACGTCATGACCAAGATGCAGGCCAAC
AGCCTTTCGGAGCTGGTTCGCCTCGCGATGCGCGCCGGCATGCTCAACGATTGACAATTGATGTAAGTTA
GCTCACTCATTAGGCACCGGGATCTCGACCGATGCCCTTGAGAGCCTTCAACCCAGTCAGCTCCTTCCGG
TGGGCGCGGGGCATGACTATCGTCGCCGCACTTATGACTGTCTTCTTTATCATGCAACTCGTAGGACAGG
TGCCGGCAGCGCTCTGGGTCATTTTCGGCGAGGACCGCTTTCGCTGGAGCGCGACGATGATCGGCCTGTC
GCTTGCGGTATTCGGAATCTTGCACGCCCTCGCTCAAGCCTTCGTCACTGGTCCCGCCACCAAACGTTTC
GGCGAGAAGCAGGCCATTATCGCCGGCATGGCGGCCCCACGGGTGCGCATGATCGTGCTCCTGTCGTTGA
GGACCCGGCTAGGCTGGCGGGGTTGCCTTACTGGTTAGCAGAATGAATCACCGATACGCGAGCGAACGTG
AAGCGACTGCTGCTGCAAAACGTCTGCGACCTGAGCAACAACATGAATGGTCTTCGGTTTCCGTGTTTCG
TAAAGTCTGGAAACGCGGAAGTCAGCGCCCTGCACCATTATGTTCCGGATCTGCATCGCAGGATGCTGCT
GGCTACCCTGTGGAACACCTACATCTGTATTAACGAAGCGCTGGCATTGACCCTGAGTGATTTTTCTCTG
GTCCCGCCGCATCCATACCGCCAGTTGTTTACCCTCACAACGTTCCAGTAACCGGGCATGTTCATCATCA
GTAACCCGTATCGTGAGCATCCTCTCTCGTTTCATCGGTATCATTACCCCCATGAACAGAAATCCCCCTT
ACACGGAGGCATCAGTGACCAAACAGGAAAAAACCGCCCTTAACATGGCCCGCTTTATCAGAAGCCAGAC
ATTAACGCTTCTGGAGAAACTCAACGAGCTGGACGCGGATGAACAGGCAGACATCTGTGAATCGCTTCAC
GACCACGCTGATGAGCTTTACCGCAGCTGCCTCGCGCGTTTCGGTGATGACGGTGAAAACCTCTGACACA
TGCAGCTCCCGGAGACGGTCACAGCTTGTCTGTAAGCGGATGCCGGGAGCAGACAAGCCCGTCAGGGCGC
GTCAGCGGGTGTTGGCGGGTGTCGGGGCGCAGCCATGACCCAGTCACGTAGCGATAGCGGAGTGTATACT
GGCTTAACTATGCGGCATCAGAGCAGATTGTACTGAGAGTGCACCATATATGCGGTGTGAAATACCGCAC
AGATGCGTAAGGAGAAAATACCGCATCAGGCGCTCTTCCGCTTCCTCGCTCACTGACTCGCTGCGCTCGG
TCGTTCGGCTGCGGCGAGCGGTATCAGCTCACTCAAAGGCGGTAATACGGTTATCCACAGAATCAGGGGA
TAACGCAGGAAAGAACATGTGAGCAAAAGGCCAGCAAAAGGCCAGGAACCGTAAAAAGGCCGCGTTGCTG
GCGTTTTTCCATAGGCTCCGCCCCCCTGACGAGCATCACAAAAATCGACGCTCAAGTCAGAGGTGGCGAA
ACCCGACAGGACTATAAAGATACCAGGCGTTTCCCCCTGGAAGCTCCCTCGTGCGCTCTCCTGTTCCGAC
CCTGCCGCTTACCGGATACCTGTCCGCCTTTCTCCCTTCGGGAAGCGTGGCGCTTTCTCATAGCTCACGC
TGTAGGTATCTCAGTTCGGTGTAGGTCGTTCGCTCCAAGCTGGGCTGTGTGCACGAACCCCCCGTTCAGC
CCGACCGCTGCGCCTTATCCGGTAACTATCGTCTTGAGTCCAACCCGGTAAGACACGACTTATCGCCACT
GGCAGCAGCCACTGGTAACAGGATTAGCAGAGCGAGGTATGTAGGCGGTGCTACAGAGTTCTTGAAGTGG
TGGCCTAACTACGGCTACACTAGAAGGACAGTATTTGGTATCTGCGCTCTGCTGAAGCCAGTTACCTTCG
GAAAAAGAGTTGGTAGCTCTTGATCCGGCAAACAAACCACCGCTGGTAGCGGTGGTTTTTTTGTTTGCAA
GCAGCAGATTACGCGCAGAAAAAAAGGATCTCAAGAAGATCCTTTGATCTTTTCTACGGGGTCTGACGCT
CAGTGGAACGAAAACTCACGTTAAGGGATTTTGGTCATGAACAATAAAACTGTCTGCTTACATAAACAGT
AATACAAGGGGTGTTATGAGCCATATTCAACGGGAAACGTCTTGCTCTAGGCCGCGATTAAATTCCAACA
TGGATGCTGATTTATATGGGTATAAATGGGCTCGCGATAATGTCGGGCAATCAGGTGCGACAATCTATCG
ATTGTATGGGAAGCCCGATGCGCCAGAGTTGTTTCTGAAACATGGCAAAGGTAGCGTTGCCAATGATGTT
ACAGATGAGATGGTCAGACTAAACTGGCTGACGGAATTTATGCCTCTTCCGACCATCAAGCATTTTATCC
GTACTCCTGATGATGCATGGTTACTCACCACTGCGATCCCCGGGAAAACAGCATTCCAGGTATTAGAAGA
ATATCCTGATTCAGGTGAAAATATTGTTGATGCGCTGGCAGTGTTCCTGCGCCGGTTGCATTCGATTCCT
GTTTGTAATTGTCCTTTTAACAGCGATCGCGTATTTCGTCTCGCTCAGGCGCAATCACGAATGAATAACG
GTTTGGTTGATGCGAGTGATTTTGATGACGAGCGTAATGGCTGGCCTGTTGAACAAGTCTGGAAAGAAAT
GCATAAACTTTTGCCATTCTCACCGGATTCAGTCGTCACTCATGGTGATTTCTCACTTGATAACCTTATT
TTTGACGAGGGGAAATTAATAGGTTGTATTGATGTTGGACGAGTCGGAATCGCAGACCGATACCAGGATC
TTGCCATCCTATGGAACTGCCTCGGTGAGTTTTCTCCTTCATTACAGAAACGGCTTTTTCAAAAATATGG
TATTGATAATCCTGATATGAATAAATTGCAGTTTCATTTGATGCTCGATGAGTTTTTCTAAGAATTAATT
CATGAGCGGATACATATTTGAATGTATTTAGAAAAATAAACAAATAGGGGTTCCGCGCACATTTCCCCGA
AAAGTGCCACCTGAAATTGTAAACGTTAATATTTTGTTAAAATTCGCGTTAAATTTTTGTTAAATCAGCT
CATTTTTTAACCAATAGGCCGAAATCGGCAAAATCCCTTATAAATCAAAAGAATAGACCGAGATAGGGT
[37 nt withheld, positions 5880-5916]
AAAGAACGTGGACTCCAACGTCAAAGG
[49 nt withheld, positions 5944-5992]
T
[91 nt withheld, positions 5994-6084]
G
[124 nt withheld, positions 6086-6209]
CCCATTCGCCA
Features (pLannotate 1.2.2; 19 found; start..end, strand, type, name):
     26..73      -  terminator     T7 terminator: transcription terminator for bacteriophage T7 RNA polymerase
     81..130     -  CDS            SET1 (fragment): solubility-enhancement tag derived from T7 phage gene 10B
    140..157     -  CDS            9xHis (fragment): 9xHis affinity tag
    205..237     -  CDS            T7 tag (gene 10 leader): leader peptide from bacteriophage T7 gene 10 promotes efficient translation in E. coli
    241..258     -  CDS            thrombin site: thrombin recognition and cleavage site
    269..285     -  CDS            capTEV™ (fragment): composite tag for in vivo biotinylation, TEV protease cleavage, and 6xHis tagging
    304..326     -  RBS            RBS: efficient ribosome binding site from bacteriophage T7 gene 10 (Olins and Rangwala, 1989)
    593..872     +  CDS            TcR (fragment): tetracycline efflux protein; tet; confers resistance to tetracycline
    880..957     +  promoter       lacIq promoter: lacI (mutant); In the lacIq allele, a single base change in the promoter boosts expression of the lacI gene about 10-fold.
   1243..2079    +  CDS            fixL (fragment): FIXL_BRADU - Experimental evidence at protein level: Swiss-Prot protein existence level 1. Putative oxygen sensor; modulates the activity of FixJ, a transcriptional activator of nitrogen fixation fixK gene. FixL probably acts as a kinase that phosphorylates FixJ. From Bradyrhizobium diazoefficiens (strain JCM 10833 / BCRC 13528 / IAM 13628 / NBRC 14792 / USDA 110).
   2097..2711    +  CDS            fixJ: FIXJ_BRADU - Protein inferred from homology: Swiss-Prot protein existence level 3. FixJ, when activated by FixL, induces the expression of both nifA, required for activation of classical nif and fix genes, and fixK, required for FixN activation. From Bradyrhizobium diazoefficiens (strain JCM 10833 / BCRC 13528 / IAM 13628 / NBRC 14792 / USDA 110).
   2755..3046    +  CDS            TcR (fragment): tetracycline efflux protein; tet; confers resistance to tetracycline
   3118..3498    -  CDS            YPB1_ECOLX: Protein predicted: Swiss-Prot protein existence level 4. From Escherichia coli.
   3515..3706    +  CDS            rop: Rop protein, which maintains plasmids at low copy number; rop
   3808..3950    +  misc_feature   bom: basis of mobility region from pBR322
   4136..4724    -  rep_origin     ori: high-copy-number ColE1/pMB1/pBR322/pUC origin of replication
   4846..5661    +  CDS            KanR: aminoglycoside phosphotransferase; aph(3')-Ia; confers resistance to kanamycin in bacteria or G418 (Geneticin®) in eukaryotes
   5670..5727    -  promoter       AmpR promoter (fragment): bla
   5754..6209    -  rep_origin     f1 ori (sequence partly withheld): f1 bacteriophage origin of replication; arrow indicates direction of (+) strand synthesis
