[The description below was written by a language model from this plasmid's Addgene catalogue record and pLannotate feature annotations shown in this document.]
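Description:
pDusk is an empty bacterial expression backbone for blue-light-regulated gene expression in E. coli, in which a cloned gene of interest is expressed in the dark and repressed under blue illumination. It is selected with kanamycin through an aph(3')-Ia KanR cassette and replicates from a ColE1/pMB1-type origin. The catalogue lists the backbone as pUC, but the annotated rop gene and pBR322 bom region, together with tetracycline-resistance gene fragments, point to a pBR322/pET-like architecture, which fits the recorded low copy number. An f1 origin is also present.

The regulatory module is carried on the same plasmid. A lacIq promoter lies upstream of an open reading frame whose annotated portion matches part of Bradyrhizobium diazoefficiens FixL, a sensor histidine kinase, followed by the full-length response regulator FixJ. Only a fragment of fixL is detected, and about 280 nt between the promoter and that fragment are unannotated. This would be consistent with a different sensory domain conferring light responsiveness, but the record does not identify it. In the native system FixL phosphorylates FixJ, which then activates its target promoters. Light-dependent loss of this signalling would account for the stated repression.

The cloning and expression region sits on the opposite strand. It contains a T7 gene 10 ribosome binding site, short matches to His-tag sequences, a thrombin site, the T7 tag leader and a T7 terminator. The promoter driving this region is not annotated in the feature table. The depositor notes a second, unannotated EcoRI site, so the EcoRI site in the multiple cloning site cannot be used for cloning, although plasmid function is unaffected.
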