Addgene plasmid #43795: pDusk
Purpose: (Empty Backbone) Empty backbone for blue-light-regulated expression of a gene of interest. Expression is repressed under blue illumination.
Depositing lab: Andreas Moeglich. Depositing organization: Humboldt-Universitaet zu Berlin. Publication: From dusk till dawn: one-plasmid systems for light-regulated gene expression. Ohlendorf R, Vidavski RR, Eldar A, Moffat K, Moglich A. J Mol Biol. 2012 Mar 2;416(4):534-42. doi: 10.1016/j.jmb.2012.01.001. Epub 2012 Jan 8. PubMed 22245580.
Backbone
  Vector backbone: pUC
  Vector type: Bacterial Expression
Growth in bacteria
  Bacterial resistance: Kanamycin, 50 μg/mL
  Growth temperature: 37°C
  Growth strain: DH10B
  Copy number: Low Copy
Gene/Insert
  Cloning method: Restriction Enzyme
  Sequencing primers: 3′ T7term
Terms and licenses: Academic/Nonprofit Terms; Industry Terms: Not Available to Industry
Depositor comments: NOTE: there is a second, non-annotated EcoRI site present in this plasmid. The function of the plasmid will not be impaired; however, you cannot use the EcoRI site in the MCS for cloning.
How to cite: pDusk was a gift from Andreas Moeglich (Addgene plasmid # 43795 ; http://n2t.net/addgene:43795 ; RRID:Addgene_43795)
