>Addgene plasmid #43795 | pDusk | addgene partial sequence | sequence record 62378 | T7term 5'-GCTAGTTATTGCTCAGCGG-3'
ATCTCAGTGGTGGTGGTGGTGGTGCTCGAGTGCGGCCGCAAGCTTGTCGACGGAGCTCGAATTCGGATCC
GACCCATTTGCTGTCCACCAGTCATGCTAGCCATATGGCTGCCGCGCGGCACCAGGCCGCTGCTGTGATG
ATGATGATGATGGCTGCTGCCCATGGTATATCTCCTTCTTAAAGTTAAACAAAATTATTTCTAGACTCCG
TTGTGATGACGCATTGGTACGCGGTATCGGGAGGTTCGAAAATTTCGAGCGATATCTTAAGGGGGGTGCC
TTACGTAGAACCCCGTAGGTCATGCCCGAGGCCGGTCCTGGATGGCGCGGCGGATACGCTTGAGCAGGTT
TTCGTCGAGAAGCGGCTTCAAAACCACGTCTTTTACGCCGGCCTCGGCGGCCCGGGTCGAGATGTTTTCG
TCCGGATAGCCGGTGATCAGGATCACGGGCGTAGATCTCGATCCTCTACGCCGGACGCATCGTGGCCGGC
ATCACCGGCGCCACAGGTGCGGTTGCTGGCGCCTATATCGCCGACATCACCGATGGGGAAGATCGGGCTC
GCCACTTCGGGCTCATGAGCGCTTGTTTCGGCGTGGGTATGGTGGCAGGCCCCGTGGCCGGGGGACTGTT
GGGCGCCATCTCCTTGCATGCACCATTCCTTGCGGCGGCGGTGCTCAACGGCCTCAACCTACTACTGGGC
TGCTTCCTAATGCAGGAGTCGCATAAGGGAGAGCGTCGAGATCCCGGACACCATCGAATGGTGCAAAACC
TT
