>Addgene plasmid #43795 | pDusk | addgene partial sequence | sequence record 62380 | pDuskTillDawn-R1 5'-catgatgaggatcggaaagg-3'
AGGCCCGGCATGCGCACGTCGGAGACGACGCAGCCGAAGGAGAGACCCGGCAGGGCGTCGAGAAAGGCTT
GCGCGTCGTCAAACAGCGTGACGCCGAAGCCGGCAGAATCCAGCAGGAAATTCAGCGAATCCCGCATCGC
CGCGTCGTCGTCGATGACGTAGATATGTCCCTTGGTCGTCATGCTAGACCTCCTATCATCTCGTCGGCTG
CCGGGAGGGTGAAGCGGAAGGTCGCCCCGCCCGATGCGTTGCTCTCGGCCCACATGCGCCCGCCGTGAGC
TTCGATGATCGAGCGGCTGATGGACAGTCCCACGCCCATGCCGGTGTCCTTGGTGGTGAAGAAAGTCTGA
AACAGGTTCGGAATGACGTCGTCCTGGAAACCGCTGCCGGTGTCGGACACTTCGACCTCGATCATGTCGT
CGGCGGCGGGGGTGTTGGTGACGACGAGCTCGCGTCGCTGCGACTGAGCCATCGCTTCCAGCGCGTTGCG
GAACAGGTTGACCAGGACCTGCTGGATCTGCACCCGGTCGGCGAGAACGAGATCGGCGCCCGGATCGAGA
CTGAAGCGGAGCTGCACGTTCTGCTCGCGCGCGCCGGCAAGCCCGAGCGCGCCGGCCTCCTCGATCAGCT
TGGAGAGACTCTCGACCCGCTTCTCCGATTCGCCGCGGGCAACGAAGTCGCGCAGGCGCCGGATGATCTG
GCCGGCGCGCAGCGCCTGCTCGGCGGCGCGGTCCAGGGCGCT
